>Addgene plasmid #213942 | pAAV_BiPVe3_Gq_dTomato | addgene full sequence | sequence record 421871 | Addgene NGS Result
CCTGCAGGCAGCTGCGCGCTCGCTCGCTCACTGAGGCCGCCCGGGCGTCGGGCGACCTTTGGTCGCCCGG
CCTCAGTGAGCGAGCGAGCGCGCAGAGAGGGAGTGGCCAACTCCATCACTAGGGGTTCCTGCGGCCGCAC
GCGTATCGATAGACCGCTGTTGCAGTATTTCAGGGAACAAGATCAGAATGGTATAGCCTACCTGAAAAAT
AGGCAATCCTTTCAAAATTAAATGCACTTTCTCTTGGGTAGGAGACAAGATAATCTATGATAAGGGAAGA
GAGATGTCTCCAGCTTTTATTTTTTTTCTTGTAATTTGCATTTAAGCCCTGGTAACAGTTTAATATGAAG
GTGACTATGGCAGCTCCATTTATTCAATCTATCAATACTCTGTTGTCACAGGAGGAGCCATGAGGACTTG
AGTGCAGAGGAGGAATCCCCACAAAGCAGTCTTCACTCTTATCATAGCTTCCATGTGCCCTTCTTATTCA
GCAGCTCTCATTAAAGGAACACTATCTTTAGCACAGGGATTCTACTTGACATTGACAAGGACAGGCTCAG
TAGCAAATGGGCCAAAACTATGAATAGGCGATTCACAGCAGAGTAAAATCCAATGGCAGCAGACATAAAA
AGAAGCTCAAAATGACAAACAAGTCAGACAAACACAAATTCAAGTAACAATAAAAAATGGAGCACTGGTT
TGACTCGTACACAAGCAAACAGACACAAACAAAACAAAAGAGTCATTACACCTGGGGCTAAAGACTTCTC
TTATGTATTGCAAAGTGGAAATAAGACCTCCAGGCAAAATGTGAATCGATGTTTAAACTTCCTGCAGCCC
GGGCTGGGCATAAAAGTCAGGGCAGAGCCATCTATTGCTTACATTTGCTTCTAGCCTGCAAGTCGAGGAG
CGCAGCCTTCCAGAAGCAGAGCGCGGCGCCTTAAGCTGCAGAAGTTGGTCGTGAGGCACTGGGCACGTAA
GTATCAAGGTTACAAGACAGGTTTAAGGAGACCAATAGAAACTGGGCTTGTCGAGACAGAGAAGACTCTT
GCGTTTCTGATAGGCACCTATTGGTCTTACTGACATCCACTTTGCCTTTCTCTCCACAGCGAGCTCGCTA
GCGCCACCATGTACCCATACGATGTTCCAGATTACGCTACCTTGCACAATAACAGTACAACCTCGCCTTT
GTTTCCAAACATCAGCTCCTCCTGGATACACAGCCCCTCCGATGCAGGGCTGCCCCCGGGAACCGTCACT
CATTTCGGCAGCTACAATGTTTCTCGAGCAGCTGGCAATTTCTCCTCTCCAGACGGTACCACCGATGACC
CTCTGGGAGGTCATACCGTCTGGCAAGTGGTCTTCATCGCTTTCTTAACGGGCATCCTGGCCTTGGTGAC
CATCATCGGCAACATCCTGGTAATTGTGTCATTTAAGGTCAACAAGCAGCTGAAGACGGTCAACAACTAC
TTCCTCTTAAGCCTGGCCTGTGCCGATCTGATTATCGGGGTCATTTCAATGAATCTGTTTACGACCTACA
TCATCATGAATCGATGGGCCTTAGGGAACTTGGCCTGTGACCTCTGGCTTGCCATTGACTGCGTAGCCAG
CAATGCCTCTGTTATGAATCTTCTGGTCATCAGCTTTGACAGATACTTTTCCATCACGAGGCCGCTCACG
TACCGAGCCAAACGAACAACAAAGAGAGCCGGTGTGATGATCGGTCTGGCTTGGGTCATCTCCTTTGTCC
TTTGGGCTCCTGCCATCTTGTTCTGGCAATACTTTGTTGGAAAGAGAACTGTGCCTCCGGGAGAGTGCTT
CATTCAGTTCCTCAGTGAGCCCACCATTACTTTTGGCACAGCCATCGCTGGTTTTTATATGCCTGTCACC
ATTATGACTATTTTATACTGGAGGATCTATAAGGAAACTGAAAAGCGTACCAAAGAGCTTGCTGGCCTGC
AAGCCTCTGGGACAGAGGCAGAGACAGAAAACTTTGTCCACCCCACGGGCAGTTCTCGAAGCTGCAGCAG
TTACGAACTTCAACAGCAAAGCATGAAACGCTCCAACAGGAGGAAGTATGGCCGCTGCCACTTCTGGTTC
ACAACCAAGAGCTGGAAACCCAGCTCCGAGCAGATGGACCAAGACCACAGCAGCAGTGACAGTTGGAACA
ACAATGATGCTGCTGCCTCCCTGGAGAACTCCGCCTCCTCCGACGAGGAGGACATTGGCTCCGAGACGAG
AGCCATCTACTCCATCGTGCTCAAGCTTCCGGGTCACAGCACCATCCTCAACTCCACCAAGTTACCCTCA
TCGGACAACCTGCAGGTGCCTGAGGAGGAGCTGGGGATGGTGGACTTGGAGAGGAAAGCCGACAAGCTGC
AGGCCCAGAAGAGCGTGGACGATGGAGGCAGTTTTCCAAAAAGCTTCTCCAAGCTTCCCATCCAGCTAGA
GTCAGCCGTGGACACAGCTAAGACTTCTGACGTCAACTCCTCAGTGGGTAAGAGCACGGCCACTCTACCT
CTGTCCTTCAAGGAAGCCACTCTGGCCAAGAGGTTTGCTCTGAAGACCAGAAGTCAGATCACTAAGCGGA
AAAGGATGTCCCTGGTCAAGGAGAAGAAAGCGGCCCAGACCCTCAGTGCGATCTTGCTTGCCTTCATCAT
CACTTGGACCCCATACAACATCATGGTTCTGGTGAACACCTTTTGTGACAGCTGCATACCCAAAACCTTT
TGGAATCTGGGCTACTGGCTGTGCTACATCAACAGCACCGTGAACCCCGTGTGCTATGCTCTGTGCAACA
AAACATTCAGAACCACTTTCAAGATGCTGCTGCTGTGCCAGTGTGACAAAAAAAAGAGGCGCAAGCAGCA
GTACCAGCAGAGACAGTCGGTCATTTTTCACAAGCGCGCACCCGAGCAGGCCTTGTCCGGAGATAACGGA
AGCGGAGCCACTAACTTCTCCCTGTTGAAACAAGCAGGGGATGTCGAAGAGAATCCCGGGCCATCTAGAA
TGGCCCCCAAGAAGAAGAGGAAGGTGGTGAGCAAGGGCGAGGAGGTCATCAAAGAGTTCATGCGCTTCAA
GGTGCGCATGGAGGGCTCCATGAACGGCCACGAGTTCGAGATCGAGGGCGAGGGCGAGGGCCGCCCCTAC
GAGGGCACCCAGACCGCCAAGCTGAAGGTGACCAAGGGCGGCCCCCTGCCCTTCGCCTGGGACATCCTGT
CCCCCCAGTTCATGTACGGCTCCAAGGCGTACGTGAAGCACCCCGCCGACATCCCCGATTACAAGAAGCT
GTCCTTCCCCGAGGGCTTCAAGTGGGAGCGCGTGATGAACTTCGAGGACGGCGGTCTGGTGACCGTGACC
CAGGACTCCTCCCTGCAGGACGGCACGCTGATCTACAAGGTGAAGATGCGCGGCACCAACTTCCCCCCCG
ACGGCCCCGTAATGCAGAAGAAGACCATGGGCTGGGAGGCCTCCACCGAGCGCCTGTACCCCCGCGACGG
CGTGCTGAAGGGCGAGATCCACCAGGCCCTGAAGCTGAAGGACGGCGGCCACTACCTGGTGGAGTTCAAG
ACCATCTACATGGCCAAGAAGCCCGTGCAACTGCCCGGCTACTACTACGTGGACACCAAGCTGGACATCA
CCTCCCACAACGAGGACTACACCATCGTGGAACAGTACGAGCGCTCCGAGGGCCGCCACCACCTGTTCCT
GTACGGCATGGACGAGCTGTACAAGTAAGTCGACGGCGCGCCCCACCCCTGCAGGGAATTCGATATCAAG
CTTATCGATAATCAACCTCTGGATTACAAAATTTGTGAAAGATTGACTGGTATTCTTAACTATGTTGCTC
CTTTTACGCTATGTGGATACGCTGCTTTAATGCCTTTGTATCATGCTATTGCTTCCCGTATGGCTTTCAT
TTTCTCCTCCTTGTATAAATCCTGGTTGCTGTCTCTTTATGAGGAGTTGTGGCCCGTTGTCAGGCAACGT
GGCGTGGTGTGCACTGTGTTTGCTGACGCAACCCCCACTGGTTGGGGCATTGCCACCACCTGTCAGCTCC
TTTCCGGGACTTTCGCTTTCCCCCTCCCTATTGCCACGGCGGAACTCATCGCCGCCTGCCTTGCCCGCTG
CTGGACAGGGGCTCGGCTGTTGGGCACTGACAATTCCGTGGTGTTGTCGGGGAAATCATCGTCCTTTCCT
TGGCTGCTCGCCTATGTTGCCACCTGGATTCTGCGCGGGACGTCCTTCTGCTACGTCCCTTCGGCCCTCA
ATCCAGCGGACCTTCCTTCCCGCGGCCTGCTGCCGGCTCTGCGGCCTCTTCCGCGTCTTCGCCTTCGCCC
TCAGACGAGTCGGATCTCCCTTTGGGCCGCCTCCCCGCATCGATACCGAGCGCTGCTCGAGAGATCAACT
TGTTTATTGCAGCTTATAATGGTTACAAATAAAGCAATAGCATCACAAATTTCACAAATAAAGCATTTTT
TTCACTGCATTCTAGTTGTGGTTTGTCCAAACTCATCAATGTATCAGCTTATCGATACCGCATGCACGTG
CGGACCGAGCGGCCGCAGGAACCCCTAGTGATGGAGTTGGCCACTCCCTCTCTGCGCGCTCGCTCGCTCA
CTGAGGCCGGGCGACCAAAGGTCGCCCGACGCCCGGGCTTTGCCCGGGCGGCCTCAGTGAGCGAGCGAGC
GCGCAGCTGCCTGCAGGGGCGCCTGATGCGGTATTTTCTCCTTACGCATCTGTGCGGTATTTCACACCGC
ATA
[95 nt withheld, positions 4764-4858]
T
[46 nt withheld, positions 4860-4905]
C
[141 nt withheld, positions 4907-5047]
CCTTTGACGTTGGAGTCCACGTTCTTT
[37 nt withheld, positions 5075-5111]
ACTCTATCTCGGGCTATTCTTTTGATTTATAAGGGATTTTGCCGATTTCGGTCTATTGGTTAAAAAATGA
GCTGATTTAACAAAAATTTAACGCGAATTTTAACAAAATATTAACGTTTACAATTTTATGGTGCACTCTC
AGTACAATCTGCTCTGATGCCGCATAGTTAAGCCAGCCCCGACACCCGCCAACACCCGCTGACGCGCCCT
GACGGGCTTGTCTGCTCCCGGCATCCGCTTACAGACAAGCTGTGACCGTCTCCGGGAGCTGCATGTGTCA
GAGGTTTTCACCGTCATCACCGAAACGCGCGAGACGAAAGGGCCTCGTGATACGCCTATTTTTATAGGTT
AATGTCATGATAATAATGGTTTCTTAGACGTCAGGTGGCACTTTTCGGGGAAATGTGCGCGGAACCCCTA
TTTGTTTATTTTTCTAAATACATTCAAATATGTATCCGCTCATGAGACAATAACCCTGATAAATGCTTCA
ATAATATTGAAAAAGGAAGAGTATGAGTATTCAACATTTCCGTGTCGCCCTTATTCCCTTTTTTGCGGCA
TTTTGCCTTCCTGTTTTTGCTCACCCAGAAACGCTGGTGAAAGTAAAAGATGCTGAAGATCAGTTGGGTG
CACGAGTGGGTTACATCGAACTGGATCTCAACAGCGGTAAGATCCTTGAGAGTTTTCGCCCCGAAGAACG
TTTTCCAATGATGAGCACTTTTAAAGTTCTGCTATGTGGCGCGGTATTATCCCGTATTGACGCCGGGCAA
GAGCAACTCGGTCGCCGCATACACTATTCTCAGAATGACTTGGTTGAGTACTCACCAGTCACAGAAAAGC
ATCTTACGGATGGCATGACAGTAAGAGAATTATGCAGTGCTGCCATAACCATGAGTGATAACACTGCGGC
CAACTTACTTCTGACAACGATCGGAGGACCGAAGGAGCTAACCGCTTTTTTGCACAACATGGGGGATCAT
GTAACTCGCCTTGATCGTTGGGAACCGGAGCTGAATGAAGCCATACCAAACGACGAGCGTGACACCACGA
TGCCTGTAGCAATGGCAACAACGTTGCGCAAACTATTAACTGGCGAACTACTTACTCTAGCTTCCCGGCA
ACAATTAATAGACTGGATGGAGGCGGATAAAGTTGCAGGACCACTTCTGCGCTCGGCCCTTCCGGCTGGC
TGGTTTATTGCTGATAAATCTGGAGCCGGTGAGCGTGGGTCTCGCGGTATCATTGCAGCACTGGGGCCAG
ATGGTAAGCCCTCCCGTATCGTAGTTATCTACACGACGGGGAGTCAGGCAACTATGGATGAACGAAATAG
ACAGATCGCTGAGATAGGTGCCTCACTGATTAAGCATTGGTAACTGTCAGACCAAGTTTACTCATATATA
CTTTAGATTGATTTAAAACTTCATTTTTAATTTAAAAGGATCTAGGTGAAGATCCTTTTTGATAATCTCA
TGACCAAAATCCCTTAACGTGAGTTTTCGTTCCACTGAGCGTCAGACCCCGTAGAAAAGATCAAAGGATC
TTCTTGAGATCCTTTTTTTCTGCGCGTAATCTGCTGCTTGCAAACAAAAAAACCACCGCTACCAGCGGTG
GTTTGTTTGCCGGATCAAGAGCTACCAACTCTTTTTCCGAAGGTAACTGGCTTCAGCAGAGCGCAGATAC
CAAATACTGTTCTTCTAGTGTAGCCGTAGTTAGGCCACCACTTCAAGAACTCTGTAGCACCGCCTACATA
CCTCGCTCTGCTAATCCTGTTACCAGTGGCTGCTGCCAGTGGCGATAAGTCGTGTCTTACCGGGTTGGAC
TCAAGACGATAGTTACCGGATAAGGCGCAGCGGTCGGGCTGAACGGGGGGTTCGTGCACACAGCCCAGCT
TGGAGCGAACGACCTACACCGAACTGAGATACCTACAGCGTGAGCTATGAGAAAGCGCCACGCTTCCCGA
AGGGAGAAAGGCGGACAGGTATCCGGTAAGCGGCAGGGTCGGAACAGGAGAGCGCACGAGGGAGCTTCCA
GGGGGAAACGCCTGGTATCTTTATAGTCCTGTCGGGTTTCGCCACCTCTGACTTGAGCGTCGATTTTTGT
GATGCTCGTCAGGGGGGCGGAGCCTATGGAAAAACGCCAGCAACGCGGCCTTTTTACGGTTCCTGGCCTT
TTGCTGGCCTTTTGCTCACATGT
Features (pLannotate 1.2.2; 17 found; start..end, strand, type, name):
     12..39      +  repeat_region  AAV2 ITR (fragment): inverted terminal repeat of adeno-associated virus serotype 2 inverted
     68..95      +  repeat_region  AAV2 ITR (fragment): inverted terminal repeat of adeno-associated virus serotype 2 inverted
    977..1109    +  intron         chimeric intron: chimera between introns from human β-globin and immunoglobulin heavy chain genes
   1132..1158    +  CDS            3xHA (fragment): three tandem HA epitope tags
   1159..2925    +  CDS            CHRM3: ACM3_HUMAN - Experimental evidence at protein level: Swiss-Prot protein existence level 1. The muscarinic acetylcholine receptor mediates various cellular responses, including inhibition of adenylate cyclase, breakdown of phosphoinositides and modulation of potassium channels through the action of G proteins. Primary transducing effect is Pi turnover. From Homo sapiens (Human).
   3035..3735    +  CDS            dTomato (fragment): dimeric variant of DsRed fluorescent protein (Shaner et al., 2004) mammalian codon-optimized
   3765..3790    +  misc_feature   MCS (fragment): pBluescript multiple cloning site
   3790..4378    +  misc_feature   WPRE: woodchuck hepatitis virus posttranscriptional regulatory element
   4407..4488    +  polyA_signal   SV40 poly(A) signal: SV40 polyadenylation signal
   4567..4707    +  repeat_region  AAV2 ITR: inverted terminal repeat of adeno-associated virus serotype 2 inverted
   4712..4763    -  misc_feature   bom (fragment): basis of mobility region from pBR322
   4782..5237    +  rep_origin     f1 ori (sequence partly withheld): f1 bacteriophage origin of replication; arrow indicates direction of (+) strand synthesis
   5238..5287    -  misc_feature   bom (fragment): basis of mobility region from pBR322
   5389..5424    -  CDS            rop (fragment): Rop protein, which maintains plasmids at low copy number; rop
   5519..5623    +  promoter       AmpR promoter: bla
   5624..6484    +  CDS            AmpR: β-lactamase; bla; confers resistance to ampicillin, carbenicillin, and related antibiotics
   6655..7243    +  rep_origin     ori: high-copy-number ColE1/pMB1/pBR322/pUC origin of replication
