[The description below was written by a language model from this plasmid's Addgene catalogue record and pLannotate feature annotations shown in this document.]
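Description:
pAAV_BiPVe3_Gq_dTomato (alias pAAV_WDP0003_Gq_dTomato) is a 7.3 kb adeno-associated virus transfer plasmid built on the pAAV-S5E2-dTom-nlsdTom backbone. It is designed for packaging a chemogenetic actuator into recombinant AAV for delivery to neurons. In bacteria it is maintained at high copy through a ColE1/pUC-type origin and selected with ampicillin via the β-lactamase gene. An f1 phage origin is also present in the backbone, along with short remnants of pBR322 bom and rop sequences. The expression cassette lies between AAV2 inverted terminal repeats, which supply the signals for genome replication and encapsidation. The annotation detects a full ITR downstream of the cassette and only short ITR fragments upstream.

The payload is a synthetic 2.6 kb insert, HA-GqDREADD-dTomato. An HA epitope tag is followed by a coding sequence matching the human M3 muscarinic receptor (CHRM3), which is the scaffold of the Gq-coupled designer receptor hM3Dq, and then by the red fluorescent protein dTomato. The record does not state how the receptor and dTomato are joined, although an unannotated gap of roughly 100 bp separates them. Expression is driven by BiPVe3, an enhancer that targets parvalbumin-positive basket cells. The enhancer and any associated minimal promoter are not annotated in the feature table, but they presumably occupy the unannotated region upstream of the chimeric β-globin/immunoglobulin intron. A WPRE and an SV40 polyadenylation signal follow the coding region to improve transcript stability and processing. The construct belongs to an enhancer-AAV toolbox for interneuron subtypes. It is intended for selective activation of PV+ basket cells by a DREADD ligand, with HA and dTomato marking the expressing cells.
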