Addgene plasmid #213942: pAAV_BiPVe3_Gq_dTomato
Purpose: AAV construct expressing HA-hM3Dq-dTomato driven by PV+ basket cell-targeting enhancer. Alias: pAAV_WDP0003_Gq_dTomato
Depositing lab: Gordon Fishell. Depositing organization: Broad Institute. Publication: An enhancer-AAV toolbox to target and manipulate distinct interneuron subtypes. Furlanis E, Dai M, Leyva Garcia B, Tran T, Vergara J, Pereira A, Gorissen BL, Wills S, Vlachos A, Hairston A, Dwivedi D, Du S, McMahon J, Huang S, Morabito A, Vazquez A, Kim S, Lee AT, Chang EF, Razzaq T, Qazi A, Vargish G, Yuan X, Caccavano A, Hunt S, Chittajallu R, McLean N, Hewitt L, Paranzino E, Rice H, Cummins AC, Plotnikova A, Mohanty A, Tangen AC, Shin JH, Azadi R, Eldridge MAG, Alvarez VA, Averbeck BB, Alyahyay M, Vallejo TR, Soheib M, Vattino LG, MacGregor CP, Chatain CP, Banks E, Olah VJ, Naskar S, Hill S, Liebergall S, Badiani R, Hyde L, Hanley E, Xu Q, Allaway KC, Goldberg EM, Rowan MJM, Nowakowski TJ, Lee S, Favuzzi E, Kaeser PS, Sjulson L, Batista-Brito R, Takesian AE, Ibrahim LA, Iqbal A, Pelkey KA, McBain CJ, Dimidschstein J, Fishell G, Wang Y. Neuron. 2025 May 21;113(10):1525-1547.e15. doi: 10.1016/j.neuron.2025.05.002. PubMed 40403705.
Backbone
  Vector backbone: pAAV-S5E2-dTom-nlsdTom
  Total vector size (bp): 7304
  Vector type: AAV
Growth in bacteria
  Bacterial resistance: Ampicillin, 100 μg/mL
  Growth temperature: 37°C
  Growth strain: NEB Stable
  Copy number: High Copy
Gene/Insert
  Gene/Insert name: HA-GqDREADD-dTomato
  Species: Synthetic
  Insert size (bp): 2610
Terms and licenses: Academic/Nonprofit Terms; Industry Terms: Not Available to Industry
Depositor comments: Please visit https://doi.org/10.1101/2024.07.17.603924 for bioRxiv preprint.
How to cite: pAAV_BiPVe3_Gq_dTomato was a gift from Gordon Fishell (Addgene plasmid # 213942 ; http://n2t.net/addgene:213942 ; RRID:Addgene_213942)
